Addgene plasmid #160023: pI3-MTU-DO-G418
Purpose: (Empty Backbone) Integrative vector for K. marxianus, targeting integration site I3 described in (Rajkumar et al.,2019). G418 selection.
Depositing lab: John Morrissey. Depositing organization: University College Cork. Publication: Rational engineering of Kluyveromyces marxianus to create a chassis for the production of aromatic products. Rajkumar AS, Morrissey JP. Microb Cell Fact. 2020 Nov 11;19(1):207. doi: 10.1186/s12934-020-01461-7. PubMed 33176787.
Backbone
  Vector backbone: Constructed from MoClo Yeast Toolkit (Kit # 1000000061) and own yeast homology arms (Addgene plasmids 125032 and 125065)
  Backbone manufacturer: Partially Addgene
  Backbone size (bp): 5109
  Vector type: Yeast Expression ; Kluyveromyces marxianus
  Promoter: n/a
  Selectable markers: Neomycin (select with G418)
Growth in bacteria
  Bacterial resistance: Kanamycin, 50 μg/mL
  Growth temperature: 37°C
  Growth strain: DH5alpha
  Copy number: High Copy
Gene/Insert
  Sequencing primers: 5′ tttgctggccttttgctc; 3′ tattctgggcctccatgtc
Terms and licenses: Academic/Nonprofit Terms; Industry Terms: Not Available to Industry
How to cite: pI3-MTU-DO-G418 was a gift from John Morrissey (Addgene plasmid # 160023 ; http://n2t.net/addgene:160023 ; RRID:Addgene_160023)
