[The description below was written by a language model from this plasmid's Addgene catalogue record and pLannotate feature annotations shown in this document.]
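Description:
pI3-MTU-DO-G418 is an empty integrative yeast vector for Kluyveromyces marxianus, assembled from MoClo Yeast Toolkit parts together with the depositing lab's own yeast homology arms. It is designed to deliver cargo into the chromosomal locus the authors call integration site I3. In E. coli it is maintained as a high-copy plasmid through a ColE1/pUC-type origin and selected with kanamycin through an aph(3')-Ia KanR gene. No yeast replication origin is annotated, which fits a vector that must integrate into the genome to be retained.

The feature table shows two annotated stretches that flank the payload. One is upstream and resembles the Kluyveromyces SWF1 palmitoyltransferase gene; the other is downstream and was matched by homology to an aroB (dehydroquinate synthase) fragment. These probably lie within the I3 homology arms, although the record does not define the arm boundaries, and the aroB call may reflect similarity to a yeast gene rather than bacterial sequence. Between them sits a superfolder GFP coding sequence followed by the bacterial rrnB T1 and T7Te terminators. In Yeast Toolkit vectors this arrangement serves as a dropout cassette. It is replaced by incoming transcription units during Golden Gate assembly, so correct clones lose fluorescence in E. coli, and the "DO" in the name may refer to this. The catalogue lists no promoter or insert. A kanMX cassette with the Ashbya gossypii TEF terminator provides G418 selection of yeast integrants.

The catalogue gives a backbone size of 5,109 bp, whereas the sequenced record is 6,139 nt; the record does not explain this difference. The associated work concerns engineering K. marxianus as a chassis for producing aromatic compounds.
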