Features (pLannotate 1.2.2; 9 found; start..end, strand, type, name):
     65..766     +  CDS            SWF1 (fragment): SWF1_KLULA - Protein inferred from homology: Swiss-Prot protein existence level 3. Palmitoyltransferase that targets several endosomal SNAREs. Palmitoylates the SNAREs at cysteine residues close to the cytoplasmic end of their transmembrane domain. May have a role in the cellular quality control of transmembrane domain-containing proteins (By similarity). From Kluyveromyces lactis (strain ATCC 8585 / CBS 2359 / DSM 70799 / NBRC 1267 / NRRL Y-1140 / WM37) (Yeast) (Candida sphaerica).
   1114..1827    +  CDS            superfolder GFP: GFP variant that folds robustly even when fused to poorly folded proteins (Pédelacq et al., 2006)
   1839..1910    +  terminator     rrnB T1 terminator: transcription terminator T1 from the E. coli rrnB gene
   1926..1953    +  terminator     T7Te terminator: phage T7 early transcription terminator
   2204..3559    +  gene           kanMX: yeast selectable marker conferring kanamycin resistance (Wach et al., 1994)
   3362..3559    +  terminator     TEF terminator: Ashbya gossypii TEF terminator
   4121..4396    +  CDS            aroB (fragment): AROB_VIBCH - Experimental evidence at protein level: Swiss-Prot protein existence level 1. Catalyzes the conversion of 3-deoxy-D-arabino-heptulosonate 7-phosphate (DAHP) to dehydroquinate (DHQ). From Vibrio cholerae serotype O1 (strain ATCC 39315 / El Tor Inaba N16961).
   4450..5265    -  CDS            KanR: aminoglycoside phosphotransferase; aph(3')-Ia; confers resistance to kanamycin in bacteria or G418 (Geneticin®) in eukaryotes
   5490..6078    +  rep_origin     ori: high-copy-number ColE1/pMB1/pBR322/pUC origin of replication
>Addgene plasmid #160023 | pI3-MTU-DO-G418 | addgene full sequence | sequence record 317964 | Addgene NGS Result
TCTTTCCTGCGTTATCCCCTGATTCTGTGGATAACCGTGCGGCCGCCCCTTTCAGGCGCGCCTCATACCG
TTTATGATTGCATTTACGTTACTGACCGGAGTTTTGTCCGTATTTGTGAAGCCGTTGGAGATAATTGAGG
CACCAAGGTTCGAACCAGACTATGCTATATTCTACCCAGGAATTAATTGCCAGTCATGCCATGCTGTTAA
AGTACCCCGTTCGAAACACTGTTCACTGTGTCGGCGATGCATTCCATTGCAAGATCATCACTGCATTTGG
ATCAACAATTGTGTTGGCTACGGTAACTATGAATACTTCTATCCCTTCCTACTAGCGAACTGTACCATTT
TATCGTATGCATCCATCAGACTATTTTCAATGTTGAGAGTTCTGCGAGTTGTGAGCAAACATTTCCTGTC
TCTCTTTTTGTTAACAACAGCGTTTGCATTACTTGCCATAATATTTACATACTACCAGTTAAAGCTCGTT
CAAGAAGGAATGACCAACAACGAGCAAGATAAATGGTACCTCGTACATGAACATATGAGGGATGGAAACC
TTTTCAAGGATAACAATGGCTCACTGTACTACAGAACCAGTTCTGGTGTGGAAGGAATTGATGACACATT
TTACTCTACCAACTTGTACGATCACAGAAAGTACAAACTCAACAATCCTTCGAGAATACACAGCGCGGAA
GAACTCACAAATATTTATGATAGAGGAGACTTCTGGAAGAACCTTGTAGAGAGGATAAGTGTCCTTTGAA
AATCTGACTTTAAGAATTCTCGTAGCTCCATGTACATAATAAATATAGACTAATAAGATTCGCATAACAA
ACTGGCTTCAAATCATAATGGCAAAGAATCACAAAATTCGAGATTTCAATCTAGCTAATATTCCTAACCG
GAATTCGCATCTAGACTGATGAGACGAACGTGAGACCGAAAGTGAAACGTGATTTCATGCGTCATTTTGA
ACATTTTGTAAATCTTATTTAATAATGTGTGCGGCAATTCACATTTAATTTATGAATGTTTTCTTAACAT
CGCGGCAACTCAAGAAACGGCAGGTTCGGATCTTAGCTACTAGAGAAAGAGGAGAAATACTAGATGCGTA
AAGGCGAAGAGCTGTTCACTGGTGTCGTCCCTATTCTGGTGGAACTGGATGGTGATGTCAACGGTCATAA
GTTTTCCGTGCGTGGCGAGGGTGAAGGTGACGCAACTAATGGTAAACTGACGCTGAAGTTCATCTGTACT
ACTGGTAAACTGCCGGTTCCTTGGCCGACTCTGGTAACGACGCTGACTTATGGTGTTCAGTGCTTTGCTC
GTTATCCGGACCATATGAAGCAGCATGACTTCTTCAAGTCCGCCATGCCGGAAGGCTATGTGCAGGAACG
CACGATTTCCTTTAAGGATGACGGCACGTACAAAACGCGTGCGGAAGTGAAATTTGAAGGCGATACCCTG
GTAAACCGCATTGAGCTGAAAGGCATTGACTTTAAAGAGGACGGCAATATCCTGGGCCATAAGCTGGAAT
ACAATTTTAACAGCCACAATGTTTACATCACCGCCGATAAACAAAAAAATGGCATTAAAGCGAATTTTAA
AATTCGCCACAACGTGGAGGATGGCAGCGTGCAGCTGGCTGATCACTACCAGCAAAACACTCCAATCGGT
GATGGTCCTGTTCTGCTGCCAGACAATCACTATCTGAGCACGCAAAGCGTTCTGTCTAAAGATCCGAACG
AGAAACGCGATCATATGGTTCTGCTGGAGTTCGTAACCGCAGCGGGCATCACGCATGGTATGGATGAACT
GTACAAATGACCAGGCATCAAATAAAACGAAAGGCTCAGTCGAAAGACTGGGCCTTTCGTTTTATCTGTT
GTTTGTCGGTGAACGCTCTCTACTAGAGTCACACTGGCTCACCTTCGGGTGGGCCTTTCTGCGTTTATAG
GTCTCAGCTGGAAATCTGCTCGTCAGTGGTGCTCACACTGACGAATCATGTACAGATCATACCGATGACT
GCCTGGCGACTCACAACTAAGCAAGACAGCCGGAACCAGCGCCGGCGAACACCACTGCATATATGGCATA
TCACAACAGTCCACGTCTCAAGCAGTTACAGAGATGTTACGAACCACTAGTGCACTGCAGTACAGTTTAG
CTTGCCTCGTCCCCGCCGGGTCACCCGGCCAGCGACATGGAGGCCCAGAATACCCTCCTTGACAGTCTTG
ACGTGCGCAGCTCAGGGGCATGATGTGACTGTCGCCCGTACATTTAGCCCATACATCCCCATGTATAATC
ATTTGCATCCATACATTTTGATGGCCGCACGGCGCGAAGCAAAAATTACGGCTCCTCGCTCCAGACCTGC
GAGCAGGGAAACGCTCCCCTCACAGACGCGTTGAATTGTCCCCACGCCGCGCCCCTGTAGAGAAATATAA
AAGGTTAGGATTTGCCACTGAGGTTCTTCTTTCATATACTTCCTTTTAAAATCTTGCTAGGATACAGTTC
TCACATCACATCCGAACATAAACAAAAATGGGTAAGGAAAAGACTCACGTTTCGAGGCCGCGATTAAATT
CCAACATGGATGCTGATTTATATGGGTATAAATGGGCTCGCGATAATGTCGGGCAATCAGGTGCGACAAT
CTATCGATTGTATGGGAAGCCCGATGCGCCAGAGTTGTTTCTGAAACATGGCAAAGGTAGCGTTGCCAAT
GATGTTACAGATGAGATGGTCAGACTAAACTGGCTGACGGAATTTATGCCTCTTCCGACCATCAAGCATT
TTATCCGTACTCCTGATGATGCATGGTTACTCACCACTGCGATCCCCGGCAAAACAGCATTCCAGGTATT
AGAAGAATATCCTGATTCAGGTGAAAATATTGTTGATGCGCTGGCAGTGTTCCTGCGCCGGTTGCATTCG
ATTCCTGTTTGTAATTGTCCTTTTAACAGCGATCGCGTATTTCGTCTGGCTCAGGCGCAATCACGAATGA
ATAACGGTTTGGTTGATGCGAGTGATTTTGATGACGAGCGTAATGGCTGGCCTGTTGAACAAGTCTGGAA
AGAAATGCATAAGCTTTTGCCATTCTCACCGGATTCAGTCGTCACTCATGGTGATTTCTCACTTGATAAC
CTTATTTTTGACGAGGGGAAATTAATAGGTTGTATTGATGTTGGACGAGTCGGAATCGCAGACCGATACC
AGGATCTTGCCATCCTATGGAACTGCCTCGGTGAGTTTTCTCCTTCATTACAGAAACGGCTTTTTCAAAA
ATATGGTATTGATAATCCTGATATGAATAAATTGCAGTTTCATTTGATGCTCGATGAGTTTTTCTAAAGT
AACTGACAATAAAAAGATTCTTGTTTTCAAGAACTTGTCATTTGTATAGTTTTTTTATATTGTAGTTGTT
CTATTTTAATCAAATGTTAGCGTGATTTATATTTTTTTTCGCCTCGACATCATCTGCCCAGATGCGAAGT
TAAGTGCGCAGAAAGTAATATCATGCGTCAATCGTATGTGAATGCTGGTCGCTATACTGGAGTAATTCAA
GGTTGTTCAATATTCCGATTGTTAGTAGATTCAGTTCTACCTTCGCTCAGTTTTCTTAATGACTCAAAGG
ATATTAGAATTGAAAAATTTCAAAAAAGCTTTAAGCATAGAACCACGCACTTATTAAATACAATGGAGAA
ATGATTTGGTGGGCAATTACCGGTTTCAATTGACTCCGAACAGGTTCAAATACACCACATTTAACAGACT
ACTAAGAAAGAGTCAAAAAGATTTGGCTGAACATTAAGGGAGGCTAGGTTTTTTAGTGACTTTTTGCGAG
AGAAACGCTTTTTTAGCAGATTAAGCAATAAGTTTAAACATGTCCGTTGAATTGTCCAAAGTATCCATCT
TGGGTCAGGACACCATTCATGTCGGATACCAGATTCAGGAACACATTGTGAAGACTACTCTGGAACAATG
CAAATCGTCGACATATGTTATCATCAACGATACTAATGTCTACCAGGTGCCTTACTACCATGACTTGGTT
GAGCTATTTGAGAAGTCTCTACCCGAGACTTCCCGTTTGCTCACATATGTTGTGAAGCCAGGCGAGGCTA
ACAAGACCCGTGAAACTAAGGCACAGATTGAAGACTTTATGTTGAATGAAGGGTGCACTCGTGATACCGT
CGTTATTGCAATTGGTGGTGGTGTGATCGGTGATATGATTGGGTTTGTTGCTGCGACATTCATGAGAGGT
GTTCGTTTCATTCAAATTCCTACATCGCTATTGGCAATGGTTGACTCGTCTATTGGTGGTAAGACTGCCG
TTGACACCCCAATCGGTAAAAACTTCATTGGTGCCTTCTGGCAACCACAATTTGTGTTGGCGCGCCTCAG
CCGAGCGGCCGCGTGTTACAACCAATTAACCAATTCTGATTAGAAAAACTCATCGAGCATCAAATGAAAC
TGCAATTTATTCATATCAGGATTATCAATACCATATTTTTGAAAAAGCCGTTTCTGTAATGAAGGAGAAA
ACTCACCGAGGCAGTTCCATAGGATGGCAAGATCCTGGTATCGGTCTGCGATTCCGACTCGTCCAACATC
AATACAACCTATTAATTTCCCCTCGTCAAAAATAAGGTTATCAAGTGAGAAATCACCATGAGTGACGACT
GAATCCGGTGAGAATGGCAAAAGCTTATGCATTTCTTTCCAGACTTGTTCAACAGGCCAGCCATTACGCT
CGTCATCAAAATCACTCGCATCAACCAAACCGTTATTCATTCGTGATTGCGCCTGAGCGAGGCGAAATAC
GCGATCGCTGTTAAAAGGACAATTACAAACAGGAATCGAATGCAACCGGCGCAGGAACACTGCCAGCGCA
TCAACAATATTTTCACCTGAATCAGGATATTCTTCTAATACCTGGAATGCTGTTTTCCCGGGGATCGCAG
TGGTGAGTAACCATGCATCATCAGGAGTACGGATAAAATGCTTGATGGTCGGAAGAGGCATAAATTCCGT
CAGCCAGTTTAGTCTGACCATCTCATCTGTAACATCATTGGCAACGCTACCTTTGCCATGTTTCAGAAAC
AACTCTGGCGCATCGGGCTTCCCATACAATCGATAGATTGTCGCACCTGATTGCCCGACATTATCGCGAG
CCCATTTATACCCATATAAATCAGCATCCATGTTGGAATTTAATCGCGGCCTGGAGCAAGACGTTTCCCG
TTGAATATGGCTCATAACACCCCTTGTATTACTGTTTATGTAAGCAGACAGTTTTATTGTTCATGATGAT
ATATTTTTATCTTGTGCAATGTAACATCAGAGATTTTGAGACACAACGTGGCTTTGTTGAATAAATCGAA
CTTTTGCTGAGTTGAAGGATCAGTCATGACCAAAATCCCTTAACGTGAGTTTTCGTTCCACTGAGCGTCA
GACCCCGTAGAAAAGATCAAAGGATCTTCTTGAGATCCTTTTTTTCTGCGCGTAATCTGCTGCTTGCAAA
CAAAAAAACCACCGCTACCAGCGGTGGTTTGTTTGCCGGATCAAGAGCTACCAACTCTTTTTCCGAAGGT
AACTGGCTTCAGCAGAGCGCAGATACCAAATACTGTTCTTCTAGTGTAGCCGTAGTTAGGCCACCACTTC
AAGAACTCTGTAGCACCGCCTACATACCTCGCTCTGCTAATCCTGTTACCAGTGGCTGCTGCCAGTGGCG
ATAAGTCGTGTCTTACCGGGTTGGACTCAAGACGATAGTTACCGGATAAGGCGCAGCGGTCGGGCTGAAC
GGGGGGTTCGTGCACACAGCCCAGCTTGGAGCGAACGACCTACACCGAACTGAGATACCTACAGCGTGAG
CTATGAGAAAGCGCCACGCTTCCCGAAGGGAGAAAGGCGGACAGGTATCCGGTAAGCGGCAGGGTCGGAA
CAGGAGAGCGCACGAGGGAGCTTCCAGGGGGAAACGCCTGGTATCTTTATAGTCCTGTCGGGTTTCGCCA
CCTCTGACTTGAGCGTCGATTTTTGTGATGCTCGTCAGGGGGGCGGAGCCTATGGAAAAACGCCAGCAAC
GCGGCCTTTTTACGGTTCCTGGCCTTTTGCTGGCCTTTTGCTCACATGT
